>Addgene plasmid #134751 | pCBC-MT1T2.2 | depositor full sequence | sequence record 259004 | pCBC-MT1T2.2 sequence 3605 bps
NNNNNNNNNNNNNNNNNNNGTTTTAGAGCTAGAAATAGCAAGTTAAAATAAGGCTAGTCCGTTATCAACT
TGAAAAAGTGGCACCGAGTCGGTGCTTTTTTTTTTCGTTTTGCATTGAGTTTTCTCCGTCGCATGTTTGC
AGCATGAATCCAAACCACACGGAGTTCAAATTCCCACAGATTAAGGCTCGTCCGTCGCACAAGGTAATGT
GTGAATATTATATCTGTCGTGCAAAATTGCCTGGCCTGCACAATTGCTGTTATAGTTGGCGGCAGGGAGA
GTTTTAACATTGACTAGCGTGCTGATAATTTGTGAGAAATAATAATTGACAAGTAGATACTGACATTTGA
GAAGAGCTTCTGAACTGTTATTAGTAACAAAAATGGAAAGCTGATGCACGGAAAAAGGAAAGAAAAAGCC
ATACTTTTTTTTAGGTAGGAAAAGAAAAAGCCATACGAGACTGATGTCTCTCAGATGGGCCGGGATCTGT
CTATCTAGCAGGCAGCAGCCCACCAACCTCACGGGCCAGCAATTACGAGTCCTTCTAAAAGCTCCCGCCG
AGGGGCGCTGGCGCTGCTGTGCAGCAGCACGTCTAACATTAGTCCCACCTCGCCAGTTTACAGGGAGCAG
AACCAGCTTATAAGCGGAGGCGCGGCACCAAGAAGCGNNNNNNNNNNNNNNNNNNNCCTTTGGCCTATTT
GGCCTGGCCCAATTCGCCCTATAGTGAGTCGTATTACAATTCACTGGCCGTCGTTTTACAACGTCGTGAC
TGGGAAAACCCTGGCGTTACCCAACTTAATCGCCTTGCAGCACATCCCCCTTTCGCCAGCTGGCGTAATA
GCGAAGAGGCCCGCACCGATCGCCCTTCCCAACAGTTGCGCAGCCTATACGTACGGCAGTTTAAGGTTTA
CACCTATAAAAGAGAGAGCCGTTATCGTCTGTTTGTGGATGTACAGAGTGATATTATTGACACGCCGGGG
CGACGGATGGTGATCCCCCTGGCCAGTGCACGTCTGCTGTCAGATAAAGTCTCCCGTGAACTTTACCCGG
TGGTGCATATCGGGGATGAAAGCTGGCGCATGATGACCACCGATATGGCAAGTGTGCCAGTATCCGTTAT
CGGGGAAGAAGTGGCTGATCTCAGCCACCGCGAAAATGACATCAAAAACGCCATTAACCTGATGTTCTGG
GGAATATAAATGTCAGGCATGAGATTATCAAAAAGGATCTTCACCTAGATCCTTTTCACGTAGAAAGCCA
GTCCGCAGAAACGGACCATGAGTGGACATAAGCCTCGTTCGGTTCGTAAGCTGTAATGCAAGTAGCGTAT
GCGCTCACGCAACTGGTCCAGAACCTTGACCGAACGCAGCGGTGGTAACGGCGCAGTGGCGGTTTTCATG
GCTTGTTATGACTGTTTTTTTGGGGTACAGTCTATGCCTCGGGCATCCAAGCAGCAAGCGCGTTACGCCG
TGGGTCGATGTTTGATGTTATGGAGCAGCAACGATGTTACGCAGCAGGGCAGTCGCCCTAAAACAAAGTT
AAACATCATGGAGAAAAAAATCACTGGATATACCACCGTTGATATATCCCAATGGCATCGTAAAGAACAT
TTTGAGGCATTTCAGTCAGTTGCTCAATGTACCTATAACCAGACCGTTCAGCTGGATATTACGGCCTTTT
TAAAGACCGTAAAGAAAAGTAAGCACAAGTTTTATCCGGCCTTTATTCACATTCTTGCCCGCCTGATGAA
TGCTCATCCGGAGTTCCGTATGGCAATGAAAGACGGTGAGCTGGTGATATGGGATAGTGTTCACCCTTGT
TACACCGTTTTCCATGAGCAAACTGAAACGTTTTCATCGCTCTGGAGTGAATACCACGACGATTTCCGGC
AGTTTCTACACATATATTCGCAAGATGTGGCGTGTTACGGTGAAAACCTGGCCTATTTCCCTAAAGGGTT
TATTGAGAATATGTTTTTCGTCTCAGCCAATCCCTGGGTGAGTTTCACCAGTTTTGATTTAAACGTGGCC
AATATGGACAACTTCTTCGCCCCCGTTTTCACAATGGGCAAATATTATACGCAAGGCGACAAGGTGCTGA
TGCCGCTGGCGATTCAGGTTCATCATGCCGTTTGTGATGGCTTCCATGTCGGCAGAATGCTTAATGAATT
ACAACAGTACTGCGATGAGTGGCAGGGCGGGGCGTAATTTTTTTAAGGCAGTTATTGGTGCGATCCTCTA
GCTAGAAATTCGTTCAAGCCGACGCCGCTTCGCGGCGCGGCTTAACTCAAGCGTTAGATGCACTAAGCAC
ATAATTGCTCACAGCCAAACTATCAGGTCAAGTCCCGCGGAGTTGTTCGGTAAATTGTCACAACGCCGCC
CGCCCCGTTCCACTGAGCGTCAGACCCGGTAGAAAAGATCAAAGGATCTTCTTGAGATCCTTTTTTTCTG
CGCGTAATCTGCTGCTTGCAAACAAAAAAACCACCGCTACCAGCGGTGGTTTGTTTGCCGGATCAAGAGC
TACCAACTCTTTTTCCGAAGGTAACTGGCTTCAGCAGAGCGCAGATACCAAATACTGTTCTTCTAGTGTA
GCCGTAGTTAGGCCACCACTTCAAGAACTCTGTAGCACCGCCTACATACCTCGCTCTGCTAATCCTGTTA
CCAGTGGCTGCTGCCAGTGGCGATAAGTCGTGTCTTACCGGGTTGGACTCAAGACGATAGTTACCGGATA
AGGCGCAGCGGTCGGGCTGAACGGGGGGTTCGTGCACACAGCCCAGCTTGGAGCGAACGACCTACACCGA
ACTGAGATACCTACAGCGTGAGCTATGAGAAAGCGCCACGCTTCCCGAAGGGAGAAAGGCGGACAGGTAT
CCGGTAAGCGGCAGGGTCGGAACAGGAGAGCGCACGAGGGAGCTTCCAGGGGGAAACGCCTGGTATCTTT
ATAGTCCTGTCGGGTTTCGCCACCTCTGACTTGAGCGTCGATTTTTGTGATGCTCGTCAGGGGGGCGGAG
CCTATGGAAAAACGCCAGCAACGCGGCCTTTTTACGGTTCCTGGCCTTTTGCTGGCCTTTTGCTCACATG
TTCTTTCCTGCGTTATCCCCTGATTCTGTGGATAACCGTATTACCGCTAGGATGGATCTCGGGCACGTCT
AACTACTAAGCGAGAGTAGGGAACTGCCAGGCATCAAATAAAACGAAAGGCTCAGTCGGAAGACTGGGCC
TTTCGTTTTATCTGTTGTTTGTCGGTGAACGCTCTCCTGAGTAGGACAAATCCGCCGGGAGCGGATTTGA
ACGTTGTGAAGCAACGGCCCGGAGGGTGGCGGGCAGGACGCCCGCCATAAACTGCCAGGCATCAAACTAA
GCAGAAGGCCATCCTGACGGATGGCCTTTTTGCGTTTCTACAAACTCTTCCTGTTAGTTAGTTACTTAAG
TGTTGACAATTAATCATCGGCATAGTATATCGGCATAGTATAATACGACAAGGTGAGGAACTAAACCGAG
CGGATAACAATTTCACACAGGAAACAGCTATGACCATGATTACGCCAAGCTATTTAGGTGACACTATAGA
ATACTCAAGCTATGCAAGGCCCTTAAGGCCAAGGG
Features (pLannotate 1.2.2; 13 found; start..end, strand, type, name):
     20..95      +  misc_RNA       gRNA scaffold: guide RNA scaffold for the Streptococcus pyogenes CRISPR/Cas9 system
    144..242     +  CDS            gsk3b (fragment): GSK3B_XENLA - Also known as Xgsk-3. Experimental evidence at protein level: Swiss-Prot protein existence level 1. Plays a role in the organization of the formation of the main body axis of developing embryo. Acts as an inhibitor of differentiation of primary neurons. Inhibits the ability of ectopically expressed NEUROD1 and other bHLH factors to promote early retinal cell differentiation. May participate in the Wnt signaling pathway. May regulate the circadian clock via phosphorylation of the major clock components. From Xenopus laevis (African clawed frog).
    718..736     -  promoter       T7 promoter: promoter for bacteriophage T7 RNA polymerase
    739..886     +  CDS            lacZα (fragment): LacZα fragment of β-galactosidase; lacZ fragment
    896..1199    +  CDS            ccdB (fragment): CcdB, a bacterial toxin that poisons DNA gyrase; ccdB; Plasmids containing the ccdB gene cannot be propagated in standard E. coli strains.
   1295..1399    -  CDS            int (fragment): INT2_ECOLX - Protein inferred from homology: Swiss-Prot protein existence level 3. Putative integrase believed to be involved in the insertion of antibiotic resistance genes into plasmids and transposons. From Escherichia coli.
   1485..1541    +  CDS            GmR (fragment): gentamycin acetyltransferase; aacC1; confers resistance to gentamycin
   1548..2207    +  CDS            CmR: chloramphenicol acetyltransferase; cat; confers resistance to chloramphenicol
   2432..3020    +  rep_origin     ori: high-copy-number ColE1/pMB1/pBR322/pUC origin of replication
   3188..3231    -  terminator     rrnB T1 terminator: Escherichia coli rrnB; transcription terminator T1 from the E. coli rrnB gene
   3363..3390    +  terminator     rrnB T2 terminator: transcription terminator T2 from the E. coli rrnB gene
   3432..3479    +  promoter       EM7 promoter: synthetic bacterial promoter&nbsp
   3552..3570    +  promoter       SP6 promoter: promoter for bacteriophage SP6 RNA polymerase
