>Addgene plasmid #134751 | pCBC-MT1T2.2 | addgene full sequence | sequence record 266369 | Addgene NGS Result
GTTGACAATTAATCATCGGCATAGTATATCGGCATAGTATAATACGACAAGGTGAGGAACTAAACCGAGC
GGATAACAATTTCACACAGGAAACAGCTATGACCATGATTACGCCAAGCTATTTAGGTGACACTATAGAA
TACTCAAGCTATGCAAGGCCCTTAAGGCCAAGGGGCTTCGTGCCAACCAACGAGTTTTAGAGCTAGAAAT
AGCAAGTTAAAATAAGGCTAGTCCGTTATCAACTTGAAAAAGTGGCACCGAGTCGGTGCTTTTTTTTTTC
GTTTTGCATTGAGTTTTCTCCGTCGCATGTTTGCAGCATGAATCCAAACCACACGGAGTTCAAATTCCCA
CAGATTAAGGCTCGTCCGTCGCACAAGGTAATGTGTGAATATTATATCTGTCGTGCAAAATTGCCTGGCC
TGCACAATTGCTGTTATAGTTGGCGGCAGGGAGAGTTTTAACATTGACTAGCGTGCTGATAATTTGTGAG
AAATAATAATTGACAAGTAGATACTGACATTTGAGAAGAGCTTCTGAACTGTTATTAGTAACAAAAATGG
AAAGCTGATGCACGGAAAAAGGAAAGAAAAAGCCATACTTTTTTTTAGGTAGGAAAAGAAAAAGCCATAC
GAGACTGATGTCTCTCAGATGGGCCGGGATCTGTCTATCTAGCAGGCAGCAGCCCACCAACCTCACGGGC
CAGCAATTACGAGTCCTTCTAAAAGCTCCCGCCGAGGGGCGCTGGCGCTGCTGTGCAGCAGCACGTCTAA
CATTAGTCCCACCTCGCCAGTTTACAGGGAGCAGAACCAGCTTATAAGCGGAGGCGCGGCACCAAGAAGC
GTGACCAGGAGGAGCATGCCCCTTTGGCCTATTTGGCCTGGCCCAATTCGCCCTATAGTGAGTCGTATTA
CAATTCACTGGCCGTCGTTTTACAACGTCGTGACTGGGAAAACCCTGGCGTTACCCAACTTAATCGCCTT
GCAGCACATCCCCCTTTCGCCAGCTGGCGTAATAGCGAAGAGGCCCGCACCGATCGCCCTTCCCAACAGT
TGCGCAGCCTATACGTACGGCAGTTTAAGGTTTACACCTATAAAAGAGAGAGCCGTTATCGTCTGTTTGT
GGATGTACAGAGTGATATTATTGACACGCCGGGGCGACGGATGGTGATCCCCCTGGCCAGTGCACGTCTG
CTGTCAGATAAAGTCTCCCGTGAACTTTACCCGGTGGTGCATATCGGGGATGAAAGCTGGCGCATGATGA
CCACCGATATGGCAAGTGTGCCAGTATCCGTTATCGGGGAAGAAGTGGCTGATCTCAGCCACCGCGAAAA
TGACATCAAAAACGCCATTAACCTGATGTTCTGGGGAATATAAATGTCAGGCATGAGATTATCAAAAAGG
ATCTTCACCTAGATCCTTTTCACGTAGAAAGCCAGTCCGCAGAAACGGACCATGAGTGGACATAAGCCTC
GTTCGGTTCGTAAGCTGTAATGCAAGTAGCGTATGCGCTCACGCAACTGGTCCAGAACCTTGACCGAACG
CAGCGGTGGTAACGGCGCAGTGGCGGTTTTCATGGCTTGTTATGACTGTTTTTTTGGGGTACAGTCTATG
CCTCGGGCATCCAAGCAGCAAGCGCGTTACGCCGTGGGTCGATGTTTGATGTTATGGAGCAGCAACGATG
TTACGCAGCAGGGCAGTCGCCCTAAAACAAAGTTAAACATCATGGAGAAAAAAATCACTGGATATACCAC
CGTTGATATATCCCAATGGCATCGTAAAGAACATTTTGAGGCATTTCAGTCAGTTGCTCAATGTACCTAT
AACCAGACCGTTCAGCTGGATATTACGGCCTTTTTAAAGACCGTAAAGAAAAGTAAGCACAAGTTTTATC
CGGCCTTTATTCACATTCTTGCCCGCCTGATGAATGCTCATCCGGAGTTCCGTATGGCAATGAAAGACGG
TGAGCTGGTGATATGGGATAGTGTTCACCCTTGTTACACCGTTTTCCATGAGCAAACTGAAACGTTTTCA
TCGCTCTGGAGTGAATACCACGACGATTTCCGGCAGTTTCTACACATATATTCGCAAGATGTGGCGTGTT
ACGGTGAAAACCTGGCCTATTTCCCTAAAGGGTTTATTGAGAATATGTTTTTCGTCTCAGCCAATCCCTG
GGTGAGTTTCACCAGTTTTGATTTAAACGTGGCCAATATGGACAACTTCTTCGCCCCCGTTTTCACAATG
GGCAAATATTATACGCAAGGCGACAAGGTGCTGATGCCGCTGGCGATTCAGGTTCATCATGCCGTTTGTG
ATGGCTTCCATGTCGGCAGAATGCTTAATGAATTACAACAGTACTGCGATGAGTGGCAGGGCGGGGCGTA
ATTTTTTTAAGGCAGTTATTGGTGCGATCCTCTAGCTAGAAATTCGTTCAAGCCGACGCCGCTTCGCGGC
GCGGCTTAACTCAAGCGTTAGATGCACTAAGCACATAATTGCTCACAGCCAAACTATCAGGTCAAGTCCC
GCGGAGTTGTTCGGTAAATTGTCACAACGCCGCCCGCCCCGTTCCACTGAGCGTCAGACCCCGTAGAAAA
GATCAAAGGATCTTCTTGAGATCCTTTTTTTCTGCGCGTAATCTGCTGCTTGCAAACAAAAAAACCACCG
CTACCAGCGGTGGTTTGTTTGCCGGATCAAGAGCTACCAACTCTTTTTCCGAAGGTAACTGGCTTCAGCA
GAGCGCAGATACCAAATACTGTTCTTCTAGTGTAGCCGTAGTTAGGCCACCACTTCAAGAACTCTGTAGC
ACCGCCTACATACCTCGCTCTGCTAATCCTGTTACCAGTGGCTGCTGCCAGTGGCGATAAGTCGTGTCTT
ACCGGGTTGGACTCAAGACGATAGTTACCGGATAAGGCGCAGCGGTCGGGCTGAACGGGGGGTTCGTGCA
CACAGCCCAGCTTGGAGCGAACGACCTACACCGAACTGAGATACCTACAGCGTGAGCTATGAGAAAGCGC
CACGCTTCCCGAAGGGAGAAAGGCGGACAGGTATCCGGTAAGCGGCAGGGTCGGAACAGGAGAGCGCACG
AGGGAGCTTCCAGGGGGAAACGCCTGGTATCTTTATAGTCCTGTCGGGTTTCGCCACCTCTGACTTGAGC
GTCGATTTTTGTGATGCTCGTCAGGGGGGCGGAGCCTATGGAAAAACGCCAGCAACGCGGCCTTTTTACG
GTTCCTGGCCTTTTGCTGGCCTTTTGCTCACATGTTCTTTCCTGCGTTATCCCCTGATTCTGTGGATAAC
CGTATTACCGCTAGGATGGATCTCGGGCACGTCTAACTACTAAGCGAGAGTAGGGAACTGCCAGGCATCA
AATAAAACGAAAGGCTCAGTCGGAAGACTGGGCCTTTCGTTTTATCTGTTGTTTGTCGGTGAACGCTCTC
CTGAGTAGGACAAATCCGCCGGGAGCGGATTTGAACGTTGTGAAGCAACGGCCCGGAGGGTGGCGGGCAG
GACGCCCGCCATAAACTGCCAGGCATCAAACTAAGCAGAAGGCCATCCTGACGGATGGCCTTTTTGCGTT
TCTACAAACTCTTCCTGTTAGTTAGTTACTTAAGT
Features (pLannotate 1.2.2; 13 found; start..end, strand, type, name):
      1..48      +  promoter       EM7 promoter: synthetic bacterial promoter&nbsp
    121..139     +  promoter       SP6 promoter: promoter for bacteriophage SP6 RNA polymerase
    194..269     +  misc_RNA       gRNA scaffold: guide RNA scaffold for the Streptococcus pyogenes CRISPR/Cas9 system
    318..416     +  CDS            gsk3b (fragment): GSK3B_XENLA - Also known as Xgsk-3. Experimental evidence at protein level: Swiss-Prot protein existence level 1. Plays a role in the organization of the formation of the main body axis of developing embryo. Acts as an inhibitor of differentiation of primary neurons. Inhibits the ability of ectopically expressed NEUROD1 and other bHLH factors to promote early retinal cell differentiation. May participate in the Wnt signaling pathway. May regulate the circadian clock via phosphorylation of the major clock components. From Xenopus laevis (African clawed frog).
    892..910     -  promoter       T7 promoter: promoter for bacteriophage T7 RNA polymerase
    913..1060    +  CDS            lacZα (fragment): LacZα fragment of β-galactosidase; lacZ fragment
   1070..1373    +  CDS            ccdB (fragment): CcdB, a bacterial toxin that poisons DNA gyrase; ccdB; Plasmids containing the ccdB gene cannot be propagated in standard E. coli strains.
   1469..1573    -  CDS            int (fragment): INT2_ECOLX - Protein inferred from homology: Swiss-Prot protein existence level 3. Putative integrase believed to be involved in the insertion of antibiotic resistance genes into plasmids and transposons. From Escherichia coli.
   1659..1715    +  CDS            GmR (fragment): gentamycin acetyltransferase; aacC1; confers resistance to gentamycin
   1722..2381    +  CDS            CmR: chloramphenicol acetyltransferase; cat; confers resistance to chloramphenicol
   2606..3194    +  rep_origin     ori: high-copy-number ColE1/pMB1/pBR322/pUC origin of replication
   3362..3405    -  terminator     rrnB T1 terminator: Escherichia coli rrnB; transcription terminator T1 from the E. coli rrnB gene
   3537..3564    +  terminator     rrnB T2 terminator: transcription terminator T2 from the E. coli rrnB gene
