[The description below was written by a language model from this plasmid's Addgene catalogue record and pLannotate feature annotations shown in this document.]
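Description:
pCBC-MT1T2.2 is a small (about 3.6 kb) high-copy E. coli plasmid built on the pCBC backbone and catalogued as a CRISPR vector. It is not an expression or delivery vector; its stated purpose is to serve as a PCR template for sgRNA cloning. It replicates from a ColE1/pUC-type origin and is selected with chloramphenicol through an intact chloramphenicol acetyltransferase (CmR) gene. The two sequence records, one from the depositor and one from repository sequencing, are the same length and carry the same thirteen annotated features in the same order, differing only in where the circular sequence is numbered from.

The insert is named sgRNA-TaU3p and is listed as synthetic. The annotation confirms a Streptococcus pyogenes Cas9 guide RNA scaffold, flanked on the vector side by SP6 and T7 promoter sites. The TaU3p part of the name implies a wheat U3 small nuclear RNA promoter downstream of the scaffold, but the automated annotation does not label this element. The stretch between the scaffold and the T7 site carries only a short hit to Xenopus gsk3b, which is most likely a spurious match. In templates of this type, primers carrying two different target sequences amplify the scaffold-promoter module. The product places one spacer before the scaffold and the second after the promoter, ready for assembly into a binary vector as a two-guide cassette. The record itself does not describe this workflow in detail.

The remaining features are backbone remnants: fragments of lacZα, ccdB, an integron integrase and a gentamicin resistance gene, plus an EM7 promoter and rrnB T1/T2 terminators. The ccdB annotation is only a fragment, and the plasmid is propagated in a standard strain. The associated publication concerns CRISPR/Cas delivery in maize.
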