Addgene plasmid #134751: pCBC-MT1T2.2
Purpose: PCR template for sgRNA cloning
Depositing lab: Qi-Jun Chen. Depositing organization: China Agricultural University. Publication: A Novel Ternary Vector System United with Morphogenic Genes Enhances CRISPR/Cas Delivery in Maize. Zhang Q, Zhang Y, Lu MH, Chai YP, Jiang YY, Zhou Y, Wang XC, Chen QJ. Plant Physiol. 2019 Sep 26. pii: pp.19.00767. doi: 10.1104/pp.19.00767. PubMed 31558579.
Backbone
  Vector backbone: pCBC
  Vector type: CRISPR
Growth in bacteria
  Bacterial resistance: Chloramphenicol, 25 μg/mL
  Growth temperature: 37°C
  Growth strain: DH5alpha
  Copy number: High Copy
Gene/Insert
  Gene/Insert name: sgRNA-TaU3p
  gRNA/shRNA sequence: scaffold: gttttagagctagaaatagcaagttaaaataaggctagtccgttatcaacttgaaaaagtggcaccgagtcggtgc
  Species: Synthetic
  Cloning method: Restriction Enzyme; 5′ cloning site Unknown (unknown if destroyed)
Terms and licenses: Academic/Nonprofit Terms; Industry Terms: Not Available to Industry
How to cite: pCBC-MT1T2.2 was a gift from Qi-Jun Chen (Addgene plasmid # 134751 ; http://n2t.net/addgene:134751 ; RRID:Addgene_134751)
